Addgene plasmid #210866: pJM220-J23100-mNeongreen
Purpose: Tn7 insertion plasmid for Pseudomonas synxantha 2-79. Inserts mNeongreen driven by the J23100 promoter
Depositing lab: Richard Murray. Depositing organization: California Institute of Technology. Publication: Development of Cell-Free Transcription-Translation Systems in Three Soil Pseudomonads. Meyerowitz JT, Larsson EM, Murray RM. ACS Synth Biol. 2024 Feb 16;13(2):530-537. doi: 10.1021/acssynbio.3c00468. Epub 2024 Feb 6. PubMed 38319019.
Backbone
  Vector backbone: pJM220
  Vector type: Bacterial Expression
Growth in bacteria
  Bacterial resistance: Gentamicin, 10 μg/mL
  Growth temperature: 37°C
  Growth strain: DH5alpha
  Copy number: High Copy
Gene/Insert
  Gene/Insert name: mNeongreen
  Promoter: J23100
  Cloning method: Gibson Cloning
  Sequencing primers: 5′ TGTCGCCGCTAACATCGTAGACTAGTGGGTCTCAGGAG; 3′ TGCTTAATTTCTCCTCTTTCCGCTACTAGTAGGTCTCTAGT
Terms and licenses: Academic/Nonprofit Terms; Industry Terms: Not Available to Industry
How to cite: pJM220-J23100-mNeongreen was a gift from Richard Murray (Addgene plasmid # 210866 ; http://n2t.net/addgene:210866 ; RRID:Addgene_210866)
