[The description below was written by a language model from this plasmid's Addgene catalogue record and pLannotate feature annotations shown in this document.]
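Description:
pJM220-J23100-mNeongreen is a mini-Tn7 delivery plasmid built on the pJM220 backbone, intended to place a constitutively expressed green fluorescent reporter into the chromosome of the soil bacterium Pseudomonas synxantha 2-79. It is propagated in E. coli as a high-copy plasmid from a ColE1/pUC-type origin. The catalogue lists gentamicin as the selection, and the feature table also shows an intact β-lactamase (AmpR) gene with its promoter in the backbone. An incP oriT in the backbone allows the plasmid to be mobilised by conjugation into a recipient. The short bom, rop, lacZα, lacI, rhaT and CmR hits are only fragments, probably remnants of earlier vector construction, and are not functional genes.

The transposable segment lies between the Tn7L and Tn7R ends. It carries the mNeonGreen coding sequence downstream of a short Anderson-family constitutive promoter. The annotation tool matched this as a partial J23119-type fragment, whereas the catalogue identifies it as J23100, a closely related promoter of the same series. The reporter is followed by an rrnB region (5S rRNA sequence and T1 terminator). Next to it is the gentamicin acetyltransferase gene (aacC1), driven by the class 1 integron Pc promoter and flanked by FRT sites, so the marker can in principle be excised by FLP recombinase after integration. A further rrnB T1 terminator and a lambda t0 terminator insulate the cassette from surrounding transcription.

No transposase genes are annotated, so the Tn7 transposition functions presumably have to be supplied from a separate source. Mini-Tn7 systems generally give stable, single-copy insertion at the chromosomal attTn7 site. The associated work concerns the development of cell-free transcription-translation systems in soil pseudomonads.
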