Features (pLannotate 1.2.2; 23 found; start..end, strand, type, name):
     86..110     +  misc_feature   MCS (fragment): pBluescript multiple cloning site
    114..312     +  mobile_element Tn7R (fragment): mini-Tn7 element (right end of the Tn7 transposon) Tn7
    384..452     +  CDS            lacZα (fragment): LacZα fragment of β-galactosidase; lacZ fragment
    458..557     -  misc_feature   bom (fragment): basis of mobility region from pBR322
    659..694     -  CDS            rop (fragment): Rop protein, which maintains plasmids at low copy number; rop
    789..893     +  promoter       AmpR promoter: bla
    894..1754    +  CDS            AmpR: β-lactamase; bla; confers resistance to ampicillin, carbenicillin, and related antibiotics
   1925..2513    +  rep_origin     ori: high-copy-number ColE1/pMB1/pBR322/pUC origin of replication
   2745..2853    +  oriT           oriT: incP origin of transfer
   2925..2979    +  CDS            lacI (fragment): lac repressor; lacI; The lac repressor binds to the lac operator to inhibit transcription in E. coli. This inhibition can be relieved by adding lactose or isopropyl-β-D-thiogalactopyranoside (IPTG).
   3012..3177    +  mobile_element Tn7L: mini-Tn7 element (left end of the Tn7 transposon) Tn7
   3274..3360    -  terminator     rrnB T1 terminator: Escherichia coli rrnB; transcription terminator T1 from the E. coli rrnB gene
   3362..3477    -  ncRNA          5S rRNA: Accession: RF00001 - 5S ribosomal RNA
   3525..4232    -  CDS            mNeonGreen: mNeonGreen is a basic (constitutively fluorescent) green/yellow fluorescent protein published in 2013, derived from Branchiostoma lanceolatum. It is reported to be a very rapidly-maturing monomer with moderate acid sensitivity.
   4284..4308    -  promoter       J23119(SpeI) promoter (fragment): bacterial promoter (Registry of Standard Biological Parts BBa J23119) modified to end with an SpeI site
   4328..4414    -  CDS            rhaT (fragment): RHAT_ECOLI - Experimental evidence at protein level: Swiss-Prot protein existence level 1. Uptake of L-rhamnose across the boundary membrane with the concomitant transport of protons into the cell (symport system). Can also transport L-mannose and L-xylose, but at reduced rates. From Escherichia coli (strain K12).
   4450..4497    -  protein_bind   FRT: FLP-mediated recombination occurs in the 8-bp core sequence TCTAGAAA (Turan and Bode, 2011). FLP recombinase from the Saccharomyces cerevisiae 2μ plasmid
   4538..4566    +  promoter       Pc promoter: intI1 (promoter lies within the coding sequence); class 1 integron promoter
   4755..5288    +  CDS            GmR: gentamycin acetyltransferase; aacC1; confers resistance to gentamycin
   5418..5451    -  protein_bind   FRT (minimal): supports FLP-mediated excision but not integration (Turan and Bode, 2011) FLP recombinase from the Saccharomyces cerevisiae 2μ plasmid
   5511..5597    -  terminator     rrnB T1 terminator: Escherichia coli rrnB; transcription terminator T1 from the E. coli rrnB gene
   5661..5690    -  CDS            CmR (fragment): chloramphenicol acetyltransferase confers resistance to chloramphenicol
   5700..65      -  terminator     lambda t0 terminator (across the origin): transcription terminator from phage lambda
>Addgene plasmid #210866 | pJM220-J23100-mNeongreen | addgene full sequence | sequence record 417782 | Addgene NGS Result
ACCGAGCGTTCTGAACAAATCCAGATGGAGTTCTGAGGTCATTACTGGATCTATCAACAGGAGTCCAAGC
TCAGCTAATTAAGCTAGCTTATCGATACCGTCGACCTCGAACCCCACGCCCCTCTTTAATACGACGGGCA
ATTTGCACTTCAGAAAATGAAGAGTTTGCTTTAGCCATAACAAAAGTCCAGTATGCTTTTTCACAGCATA
ACTGGACTGATTTCAGTTTACAACTATTCTGTCTAGTTTAAGACTTTATTGTCATAGTTTAGATCTATTT
TGTTCAGTTTAAGACTTTATTGTCCGCCCACACCTGCTTACGCAGGGCATCCATTTATTACTCAACCGTA
ACCGATTTTGCCAGGTTACGCGGCTGGTCCTCTAGCTGGCGTAATAGCGAAGAGGCCCGCACCGATCGCC
CTTCCCAACAGTTGCGCAGCCTGAATGGCGAATGGCGCCTGATGCGGTATTTTCTCCTTACGCATCTGTG
CGGTATTTCACACCGCATATGGTGCACTCTCAGTACAATCTGCTCTGATGCCGCATAGTTAAGCCAGCCC
CGACACCCGCCAACACCCGCTGACGCGCCCTGACGGGCTTGTCTGCTCCCGGCATCCGCTTACAGACAAG
CTGTGACCGTCTCCGGGAGCTGCATGTGTCAGAGGTTTTCACCGTCGTCACCGAAACGCGCGAGACGAAA
GGGCCTCGTGATACGCCTATTTTTATAGGTTAATGTCATGATAATAATGGTTTCTTAGACGTCAGGTGGC
ACTTTTCGGGGAAATGTGCGCGGAACCCCTATTTGTTTATTTTTCTAAATACATTCAAATATGTATCCGC
TCATGAGACAATAACCCTGATAAATGCTTCAATAATATTGAAAAAGGAAGAGTATGAGTATTCAACATTT
CCGTGTCGCCCTTATTCCCTTTTTTGCGGCATTTTGCCTTCCTGTTTTTGCTCACCCAGAAACGCTGGTG
AAAGTAAAAGATGCTGAAGATCAGTTGGGTGCACGAGTGGGTTACATCGAACTGGATCTCAACAGCGGTA
AGATCCTTGAGAGTTTTCGCCCCGAAGAACGTTTTCCAATGATGAGCACTTTTAAAGTTCTGCTATGTGG
CGCGGTATTATCCCGTATTGACGCCGGGCAAGAGCAACTCGGTCGCCGCATACACTATTCTCAGAATGAC
TTGGTTGAGTACTCACCAGTCACAGAAAAGCATCTTACGGATGGCATGACAGTAAGAGAATTATGCAGTG
CTGCCATAACCATGAGTGATAACACTGCGGCCAACTTACTTCTGACAACGATCGGAGGACCGAAGGAGCT
AACCGCTTTTTTGCACAACATGGGGGATCATGTAACTCGCCTTGATCGTTGGGAACCGGAGCTGAATGAA
GCCATACCAAACGACGAGCGTGACACCACGATGCCTGTAGCAATGGCAACAACGTTGCGCAAACTATTAA
CTGGCGAACTACTTACTCTAGCTTCCCGGCAACAATTAATAGACTGGATGGAGGCGGATAAAGTTGCAGG
ACCACTTCTGCGCTCGGCCCTTCCGGCTGGCTGGTTTATTGCTGATAAATCTGGAGCCGGTGAGCGTGGG
TCTCGCGGTATCATTGCAGCACTGGGGCCAGATGGTAAGCCCTCCCGTATCGTAGTTATCTACACGACGG
GGAGTCAGGCAACTATGGATGAACGAAATAGACAGATCGCTGAGATAGGTGCCTCACTGATTAAGCATTG
GTAACTGTCAGACCAAGTTTACTCATATATACTTTAGATTGATTTAAAACTTCATTTTTAATTTAAAAGG
ATCTAGGTGAAGATCCTTTTTGATAATCTCATGACCAAAATCCCTTAACGTGAGTTTTCGTTCCACTGAG
CGTCAGACCCCGTAGAAAAGATCAAAGGATCTTCTTGAGATCCTTTTTTTCTGCGCGTAATCTGCTGCTT
GCAAACAAAAAAACCACCGCTACCAGCGGTGGTTTGTTTGCCGGATCAAGAGCTACCAACTCTTTTTCCG
AAGGTAACTGGCTTCAGCAGAGCGCAGATACCAAATACTGTTCTTCTAGTGTAGCCGTAGTTAGGCCACC
ACTTCAAGAACTCTGTAGCACCGCCTACATACCTCGCTCTGCTAATCCTGTTACCAGTGGCTGCTGCCAG
TGGCGATAAGTCGTGTCTTACCGGGTTGGACTCAAGACGATAGTTACCGGATAAGGCGCAGCGGTCGGGC
TGAACGGGGGGTTCGTGCACACAGCCCAGCTTGGAGCGAACGACCTACACCGAACTGAGATACCTACAGC
GTGAGCTATGAGAAAGCGCCACGCTTCCCGAAGGGAGAAAGGCGGACAGGTATCCGGTAAGCGGCAGGGT
CGGAACAGGAGAGCGCACGAGGGAGCTTCCAGGGGGAAACGCCTGGTATCTTTATAGTCCTGTCGGGTTT
CGCCACCTCTGACTCGAGCGTCGATTTTTGTGATGCTCGTCAGGGGGGCGGAGCCTATGGAAAAACGCCA
GCAACGCGGCCTTTTTACGGTTCCTGGCCTTTTGCTGGCCTTTTGCTCACATGTTCTTTCCTGCGTTATC
AGGGGATTCCTTAAGGTATACTTTCCGCTGCATAACCCTGCTTCGGGGTCATTATAGCGATTTTTTCGGT
ATATCCATCCTTTTTCGCACGATATACAGGATTTTGCCAAAGGGTTCGTGTAGACTTTCCTTGGTGTATC
CAACGGCGTCAGCCGGGCAGGATAGGTGAAGTAGGCCCACCCGCGAGCGGGTGTTCCTTCTTCACTGTCC
CTTATTCGCACCTGGCGGTGCTCAACGGGAATCCTGCTCTGCGAGGCTGGCCGATAAGCTCTGATACCGC
TCGCCGCAGCCGAACGACCGAGCGCAGCGGGTCAGTGAGCGAGGAAGCGGAAGAGCGCCCAATACGCAAA
CCGCCTCTCCCCGCGCGTTGGCCGATTCATTAATGCAGCGCCCAAACATAACAGGAAGAAAAATGCCCCG
CTGTGGGCGGACAAAATAGTTGGGAACTGGGAGGGGTGGAAATGGAGTTTTTAAGGATTATTTAGGGAAG
AGTGACAAAATAGATGGGAACTGGGTGTAGCGTCGTAAGCTAATACGAAAATTAAAAATGACAAAATAGT
TTGGAACTAGATTTCACTTATCTGGTTGGCCTGCAAGGCCTTATGCCTGGCAGTTTATGGCGGGCGTCCT
GCCCGCCACCCTCCGGGCCGTTGCTTCGCAACGTTCAAATCCGCTCCCGGCGGATTTGTCCTACTCAGGA
GAGCGTTCACCGACAAACAACAGATAAAACGAAAGGCCCAGTCTTTCGACTGAGCCTTTCGTTTTATTTG
ATGCCTGGCAGTTCCCTACTCTCGCATGGGGAGACCCCACACTACCATCGGCGCTACGGCGTTTCACTTC
TGAGTTCGGCATGGGGTCAGGTGGGACCACCGCGCTACTGCCGCCAGGCAAATTCTGTTTTATCAGACCG
CTTCTGCGTTCTGATTCGCGATTACTTATAGAGCTCATCCATCCCCATCACATCGGTAAACGCCTTCTGC
CATTCCTTAAAATTCAGCTCCGTCTTCGAATGCTTGAGCTCGGTCTTCCGGAACACATACATGGGTTGGT
TCTTCAGATAGTTCGCCGCCATCGGCTTGGCAAAGGTGTACGTCGTGCGGGCCGTCGAACGGTAGCGCTT
GCCGTTGCCGGTGGTATACGACCACTTGAACGTGCTGATGATGGTCTTATCGTTCGGGTACGTCTTCTTG
GACCGACACCAATCCGCGGCCGTCAGGGAATTGGTCATCACCGGCCCGTCCGCCGGAAAGCCGGTGCCCT
TCACCTGCGCTTCCCCCTTGATATGGCTGCCTTCGTACGTGTAGCGATAGTTCACGGTCAGGGAGGCGCC
ATCCTCAAACTGCATCGTGCGATGCACTTGGTACCCCGAGCCGTCGACCATGGCCGCCTGAAACGGGGAC
ATCCCGTCGGGGTAGGGCAGATATTGATGGAAGCCATACCCGATGTGCGGCACCAGGATCCAGGGGCTAA
ACTGCAGGTCGCCCTTCGTGCTCTTGAGGTTGAGCTCTTCGTAGCCATCATTGGGGTTGCCCGTCCCTTG
CCCCACCATATCAAAGTCCACCCCGTTGATCGACCCGAAGATATGGAGTTCATGCGTCGCGGGGAGGGAC
GCCATATTATCTTCCTCGCCCTTGGAGACCATGCTTAATTTCTCCTCTTTCCGCTACTAGTAGGTCTCTA
GTAGCTAGCACTGTACCTAGGACTGAGCTAGCCGTCAACTCCTGAGACCCACTAGTCTACGATGTTAGCG
GCGACAATAATCACCACACAACCGAGGCTCAACACCGTTACCGGACGGCGTCCTGCATTGTTCCACTCTT
TGAGCTCATGCATGATCGAATTAGCTTCAAAAGCGCTCTGAAGTTCCTATACTTTCTAGAGAATAGGAAC
TTCGGAATAGGAACTTCAAGATCCCCTGATTCCCTTTGTCAACAGCAATGGATCGAATTGACATAAGCCT
GTTCGGTTCGTAAACTGTAATGCAAGTAGCGTATGCGCTCACGCAACTGGTCCAGAACCTTGACCGAACG
CAGCGGTGGTAACGGCGCAGTGGCGGTTTTCATGGCTTGTTATGACTGTTTTTTTGTACAGTCTATGCCT
CGGGCATCCAAGCAGCAAGCGCGTTACGCCGTGGGTCGATGTTTGATGTTATGGAGCAGCAACGATGTTA
CGCAGCAGCAACGATGTTACGCAGCAGGGCAGTCGCCCTAAAACAAAGTTAGGTGGCTCAAGTATGGGCA
TCATTCGCACATGTAGGCTCGGCCCTGACCAAGTCAAATCCATGCGGGCTGCTCTTGATCTTTTCGGTCG
TGAGTTCGGAGACGTAGCCACCTACTCCCAACATCAGCCGGACTCCGATTACCTCGGGAACTTGCTCCGT
AGTAAGACATTCATCGCGCTTGCTGCCTTCGACCAAGAAGCGGTTGTTGGCGCTCTCGCGGCTTACGTTC
TGCCCAAGTTTGAGCAGCCGCGTAGTGAGATCTATATCTATGATCTCGCAGTCTCCGGCGAGCACCGGAG
GCAGGGCATTGCCACCGCGCTCATCAATCTCCTCAAGCATGAGGCCAACGCGCTTGGTGCTTATGTGATC
TACGTGCAAGCAGATTACGGTGACGATCCCGCAGTGGCTCTCTATACAAAGTTGGGCATACGGGAAGAAG
TGATGCACTTTGATATCGACCCAAGTACCGCCACCTAACAATTCGTTCAAGCCGAGATCGGCTTCCCGGC
CGCGGAGTTGTTCGGTAAATTGTCACAACGCCGCGGCCAATTCGATCTAGAATTCCATTGAGTAAGTTTT
TAAGCACATCAGCTTCAAAAGCGCTCTGAAGTTCCTATACTTTCTAGAGAATAGGAACTTCGGAATAGGT
ACTTCAAGATCCCCAATTCGATCGTCCGGGCCGCAAGCTCCTAGCGGCGGATTTGTCCTACTCAGGAGAG
CGTTCACCGACAAACAACAGATAAAACGAAAGGCCCAGTCTTTCGACTGAGCCTTTCGTTTTATTTGATG
CCTCAAGCTAGAGAGTCATTACCCCAGGCGTTTAAGGGCACCAATAACTGCCTTAAAAAAATTACGCCCC
GCCCTGCCACTCATCGCAGTCTAGCTTGGATTCTCACCAATAAAAAACGCCCGGCGGCA
